Addgene plasmid #106789: gh119
Purpose: expression of gRNA targeting GCNT6
Depositing lab: Eric-Paul Bennett. Depositing organization: University of Copenhagen. Publication: A validated gRNA library for CRISPR/Cas9 targeting of the human glycosyltransferase genome. Narimatsu Y, Joshi HJ, Zhang Y, Gomes C, Chen YH, Lorenzetti F, Furukawa S, Schjoldager K, Hansen L, Clausen H, Bennett EP, Wandall HH. Glycobiology. 2018 Jan 5. pii: 4791732. doi: 10.1093/glycob/cwx101. PubMed 29315387.
Backbone
  Vector backbone: EPB104
  Backbone manufacturer: Eric-Paul Bennett (Addgene plasmid # 68369)
  Backbone size w/o insert (bp): 2376
  Vector type: Mammalian Expression
Growth in bacteria
  Bacterial resistance: Ampicillin, 100 μg/mL
  Growth temperature: 37°C
  Growth strain: DH5alpha
  Copy number: High Copy
Gene/Insert
  Gene/Insert name: GCNT6
  gRNA/shRNA sequence: GGTCAAATAGATGACGTAGG
  Species: H. sapiens (human)
  Cloning method: Restriction Enzyme; 5′ cloning site unknown (unknown if destroyed); 3′ cloning site unknown (unknown if destroyed)
  Sequencing primers: 5′ T7NP
Terms and licenses: Academic/Nonprofit Terms; Industry Terms: Not Available to Industry
How to cite: gh119 was a gift from Eric-Paul Bennett (Addgene plasmid # 106789 ; http://n2t.net/addgene:106789 ; RRID:Addgene_106789)
