[The description below was written by a language model from this plasmid's Addgene catalogue record and pLannotate feature annotations shown in this document.]
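Description:
gh119 is a small mammalian expression plasmid (about 2.7 kb in the sequenced record) that produces a single CRISPR guide RNA directed against the human GCNT6 gene. It is built on the EPB104 backbone, a compact gRNA cloning vector. The working cassette consists of the human U6 promoter, an RNA polymerase III promoter suited to short, uncapped transcripts with defined ends, followed by a short gap that corresponds to the position of the 20-nucleotide targeting spacer. Immediately after this comes the Streptococcus pyogenes Cas9 guide RNA scaffold. Transcription in transfected human cells therefore yields a complete single guide RNA. The plasmid encodes no Cas9 and no mammalian selection marker or reporter, so the nuclease must be supplied from a separate construct or a Cas9-expressing cell line.

For propagation in E. coli, the plasmid carries a high-copy ColE1/pUC-type origin and a β-lactamase gene under its own promoter, which confers ampicillin resistance. The remaining annotations are short fragments of lacI, an RSF origin, an M13 origin and lacZα. These are most likely non-functional remnants of the parental cloning vector. A T7 promoter lies just upstream of the U6 cassette across the circular junction, and it appears to serve mainly as a sequencing primer site for checking the inserted spacer. The record lists restriction enzyme cloning but does not state the sites used.

The construct belongs to a validated gRNA collection covering the human glycosyltransferase genes. It is intended for Cas9-mediated disruption of GCNT6 in human cells, for example to study the contribution of that gene to glycosylation.
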