Features (pLannotate 1.2.2; 10 found; start..end, strand, type, name):
      1..241     +  promoter       U6 promoter: RNA polymerase III promoter for human U6 snRNA
    270..345     +  misc_RNA       gRNA scaffold: guide RNA scaffold for the Streptococcus pyogenes CRISPR/Cas9 system
    392..439     -  CDS            lacI (fragment): lac repressor; lacI; The lac repressor binds to the lac operator to inhibit transcription in E. coli. This inhibition can be relieved by adding lactose or isopropyl-β-D-thiogalactopyranoside (IPTG).
    476..516     -  rep_origin     RSF ori (fragment): Plasmids containing the RSF 1030 origin of replication can be propagated in E. coli cells that contain additional plasmids with compatible origins.
    594..1182    -  rep_origin     ori: high-copy-number ColE1/pMB1/pBR322/pUC origin of replication
   1353..2213    -  CDS            AmpR: β-lactamase; bla; confers resistance to ampicillin, carbenicillin, and related antibiotics
   2214..2318    -  promoter       AmpR promoter: bla
   2344..2475    -  rep_origin     M13 ori (fragment): M13 bacteriophage origin of replication; arrow indicates direction of (+) strand synthesis
   2496..2652    -  CDS            lacZα (fragment): LacZα fragment of β-galactosidase; lacZ fragment
   2661..2679    +  promoter       T7 promoter: promoter for bacteriophage T7 RNA polymerase
>Addgene plasmid #106789 | gh119 | addgene full sequence | sequence record 243070 | Addgene NGS Result
GAGGGCCTATTTCCCATGATTCCTTCATATTTGCATATACGATACAAGGCTGTTAGAGAGATAATTGGAA
TTAATTTGACTGTAAACACAAAGATATTAGTACAAAATACGTGGCGTAGAAAGTAATAATTTCTTGGGTA
GTTTGCAGTTTTAAAATTATGTTTTAAAATGGACTATCATATGCTTACCGTAACTTGAAAGTATTTCGAT
TTCTTGGCTTTATATATCTTGTGGAAAGGACGAAACACCGGTCAAATAGATGACGTAGGGTTTTAGAGCT
AGAAATAGCAAGTTAAAATAAGGCTAGTCCGTTATCAACTTGAAAAAGTGGCACCGAGTCGGTGCTTTTT
TTGGTACCTGGAGCACAAGACTGGCCTCATGGGCCTTCCGCTCACTGCCCGCTTTCCAGTCGGGAAACCT
GTCGTGCCAGCTGCATTAACATGGTCATAGCTGTTTCCTTGCGTATTGGGCGCTCTCCGCTTCCTCGCTC
ACTGACTCGCTGCGCTCGGTCGTTCGGGTAAAGCCTGGGGTGCCTAATGAGCAAAAGGCCAGCAAAAGGC
CAGGAACCGTAAAAAGGCCGCGTTGCTGGCGTTTTTCCATAGGCTCCGCCCCCCTGACGAGCATCACAAA
AATCGACGCTCAAGTCAGAGGTGGCGAAACCCGACAGGACTATAAAGATACCAGGCGTTTCCCCCTGGAA
GCTCCCTCGTGCGCTCTCCTGTTCCGACCCTGCCGCTTACCGGATACCTGTCCGCCTTTCTCCCTTCGGG
AAGCGTGGCGCTTTCTCATAGCTCACGCTGTAGGTATCTCAGTTCGGTGTAGGTCGTTCGCTCCAAGCTG
GGCTGTGTGCACGAACCCCCCGTTCAGCCCGACCGCTGCGCCTTATCCGGTAACTATCGTCTTGAGTCCA
ACCCGGTAAGACACGACTTATCGCCACTGGCAGCAGCCACTGGTAACAGGATTAGCAGAGCGAGGTATGT
AGGCGGTGCTACAGAGTTCTTGAAGTGGTGGCCTAACTACGGCTACACTAGAAGAACAGTATTTGGTATC
TGCGCTCTGCTGAAGCCAGTTACCTTCGGAAAAAGAGTTGGTAGCTCTTGATCCGGCAAACAAACCACCG
CTGGTAGCGGTGGTTTTTTTGTTTGCAAGCAGCAGATTACGCGCAGAAAAAAAGGATCTCAAGAAGATCC
TTTGATCTTTTCTACGGGGTCTGACGCTCAGTGGAACGAAAACTCACGTTAAGGGATTTTGGTCATGAGA
TTATCAAAAAGGATCTTCACCTAGATCCTTTTAAATTAAAAATGAAGTTTTAAATCAATCTAAAGTATAT
ATGAGTAAACTTGGTCTGACAGTTACCAATGCTTAATCAGTGAGGCACCTATCTCAGCGATCTGTCTATT
TCGTTCATCCATAGTTGCCTGACTCCCCGTCGTGTAGATAACTACGATACGGGAGGGCTTACCATCTGGC
CCCAGTGCTGCAATGATACCGCGAGAACCACGCTCACCGGCTCCAGATTTATCAGCAATAAACCAGCCAG
CCGGAAGGGCCGAGCGCAGAAGTGGTCCTGCAACTTTATCCGCCTCCATCCAGTCTATTAATTGTTGCCG
GGAAGCTAGAGTAAGTAGTTCGCCAGTTAATAGTTTGCGCAACGTTGTTGCCATTGCTACAGGCATCGTG
GTGTCACGCTCGTCGTTTGGTATGGCTTCATTCAGCTCCGGTTCCCAACGATCAAGGCGAGTTACATGAT
CCCCCATGTTGTGCAAAAAAGCGGTTAGCTCCTTCGGTCCTCCGATCGTTGTCAGAAGTAAGTTGGCCGC
AGTGTTATCACTCATGGTTATGGCAGCACTGCATAATTCTCTTACTGTCATGCCATCCGTAAGATGCTTT
TCTGTGACTGGTGAGTACTCAACCAAGTCATTCTGAGAATAGTGTATGCGGCGACCGAGTTGCTCTTGCC
CGGCGTCAATACGGGATAATACCGCGCCACATAGCAGAACTTTAAAAGTGCTCATCATTGGAAAACGTTC
TTCGGGGCGAAAACTCTCAAGGATCTTACCGCTGTTGAGATCCAGTTCGATGTAACCCACTCGTGCACCC
AACTGATCTTCAGCATCTTTTACTTTCACCAGCGTTTCTGGGTGAGCAAAAACAGGAAGGCAAAATGCCG
CAAAAAAGGGAATAAGGGCGACACGGAAATGTTGAATACTCATACTCTTCCTTTTTCAATATTATTGAAG
CATTTATCAGGGTTATTGTCTCATGAGCGGATACATATTTGAATGTATTTAGAAAAATAAACAAATAGGG
GTTCCGCGCACATTTCCCCGAAAAGTGCCACCTAAATTGTAAGCGTTAATATTTTGTTAAAATTCGCGTT
AAATTTTTGTTAAATCAGCTCATTTTTTAACCAATAGGCCGAAATCGGCAAAATCCCTTATAAATCAAAA
GAATAGACCGAGATAGGGTTGAGTGGCCGCTACAGGGCGCTCCCATTCGCCATTCAGGCTGCGCAACTGT
TGGGAAGGGCGTTTCGGTGCGGGCCTCTTCGCTATTACGCCAGCTGGCGAAAGGGGGATGTGCTGCAAGG
CGATTAAGTTGGGTAACGCCAGGGTTTTCCCAGTCACGACGTTGTAAAACGACGGCCAGTGAGCGCGACG
TAATACGACTCACTATAGGGCGAATTGGCGGAAGGCCGTCAAGGCCACGTGTCTTGTCCAGAGCTCGATA
TCGAATTAATTC
